>Addgene plasmid #100660 | YCe3762 HC_Kan_conn_Q-W | depositor full sequence | sequence record 189582 | YCe3762 HC_Kan_conn_Q-W sequence 1923 bps
TGATTGCAGTCCAGTTACGCTGGAGTCTGAGGCTCGTCCTGAATGATATCAAGCTTGAATTCGTTTTTAA
CGCAGCCGTCTCCGCTCGACATAATCCACCATCAACATGCAAGTCCAGTCAACAACTTTCCCTCAGACGT
TAGTGGTAATCGAACCTCAACACCTAGCCCAGAACAAGCCGAATGAGACGAGGCCGTTATGACGAATTCT
CTAGATATCGCTCAATACTGACCATTTAAATCATACCTGACCTCCATAGCAGAAAGTCAAAAGCCTCCGA
CCGGAGGCTTTTGACTTGATCGGCACGTAAGAGGTTCCAACTTTCACCATAATGAAATAAGATCACTACC
GGGCGTATTTTTTGAGTTATCGAGATTTTCAGGAGCTAAGGAAGCTAAAATGAGCCATATTCAACGGGAA
ACGTCTTGCTCGAGGCCGCGATTAAATTCCAACATGGATGCTGATTTATATGGGTATAAATGGGCTCGCG
ATAATGTCGGGCAATCAGGTGCGACAATCTATCGATTGTATGGGAAGCCCGATGCGCCAGAGTTGTTTCT
GAAACATGGCAAAGGTAGCGTTGCCAATGATGTTACAGATGAGATGGTCAGGCTAAACTGGCTGACGGAA
TTTATGCCTCTTCCGACCATCAAGCATTTTATCCGTACTCCTGATGATGCATGGTTACTCACCACTGCGA
TCCCAGGGAAAACAGCATTCCAGGTATTAGAAGAATATCCTGATTCAGGTGAAAATATTGTTGATGCGCT
GGCAGTGTTCCTGCGCCGGTTGCATTCGATTCCTGTTTGTAATTGTCCTTTTAACGGCGATCGCGTATTT
CGTCTCGCTCAGGCGCAATCACGAATGAATAACGGTTTGGTTGGTGCGAGTGATTTTGATGACGAGCGTA
ATGGCTGGCCTGTTGAACAAGTCTGGAAAGAAATGCATAAGCTTTTGCCATTCTCACCGGATTCAGTCGT
CACTCATGGTGATTTCTCACTTGATAACCTTATTTTTGACGAGGGGAAATTAATAGGTTGTATTGATGTT
GGACGAGTCGGAATCGCAGACCGATACCAGGATCTTGCCATCCTATGGAACTGCCTCGGTGAGTTTTCTC
CTTCATTACAGAAACGGCTTTTTCAAAAATATGGTATTGATAATCCTGATATGAATAAATTGCAGTTTCA
CTTGATGCTCGATGAGTTTTTCTAATGAGGGCCCAAATGTAATCACCTGGCTCACCTTCGGGTGGGCCTT
TCTGCGTTGCTGGCGTTTTTCCATAGGCTCCGCCCCCCTGACGAGCATCACAAAAATCGATGCTCAAGTC
AGAGGTGGCGAAACCCGACAGGACTATAAAGATACCAGGCGTTTCCCCCTGGAAGCTCCCTCGTGCGCTC
TCCTGTTCCGACCCTGCCGCTTACCGGATACCTGTCCGCCTTTCTCCCTTCGGGAAGCGTGGCGCTTTCT
CATAGCTCACGCTGTAGGTATCTCAGTTCGGTGTAGGTCGTTCGCTCCAAGCTGGGCTGTGTGCACGAAC
CCCCCGTTCAGCCCGACCGCTGCGCCTTATCCGGTAACTATCGTCTTGAGTCCAACCCGGTAAGACACGA
CTTATCGCCACTGGCAGCAGCCACTGGTAACAGGATTAGCAGAGCGAGGTATGTAGGCGGTGCTACAGAG
TTCTTGAAGTGGTGGCCTAACTACGGCTACACTAGAAGAACAGTATTTGGTATCTGCGCTCTGCTGAAGC
CAGTTACCTCGGAAAAAGAGTTGGTAGCTCTTGATCCGGCAAACAAACCACCGCTGGTAGCGGTGGTTTT
TTTGTTTGCAAGCAGCAGATTACGCGCAGAAAAAAAGGATCTCAAGAAGATCCTTTGATTTTCTACCGAA
GAAAGGCCCACCCGTGAAGGTGAGCCAGTGAGT
Features (pLannotate 1.2.2; 6 found; start..end, strand, type, name):
    265..296     +  terminator     tonB terminator: bidirectional E. coli tonB-P14 transcription terminator
    297..399     +  promoter       cat promoter: promoter of the E. coli cat gene encoding chloramphenicol acetyltransferase
    400..1215    +  CDS            KanR: aminoglycoside phosphotransferase; aph(3')-Ia; confers resistance to kanamycin in bacteria or G418 (Geneticin®) in eukaryotes
   1239..1266    +  terminator     T7Te terminator: phage T7 early transcription terminator
   1278..1865    -  rep_origin     ori: high-copy-number ColE1/pMB1/pBR322/pUC origin of replication
   1887..1916    -  terminator     T3Te terminator: phage T3 early transcription terminator
