>Addgene plasmid #100660 | YCe3762 HC_Kan_conn_Q-W | addgene full sequence | sequence record 192774 | Addgene NGS Result
TGATTGCAGTCCAGTTACGCTGGAGTCTGAGGCTCGTCCTGAATGATATCAAGCTTGAATTCGTTTTTAA
CGCAGCCGTCTCCGCTCGACATAATCCACCATCAACATGCAAGTCCAGTCAACAACTTTCCCTCAGACGT
TAGTGGTAATCGAACCTCAACACCTAGCCCAGAACAAGCCGAATGAGACGAGGCCGTTTATGACGAATTC
TCTAGATATCGCTCAATACTGACCATTTAAATCATACCTGACCTCCATAGCAGAAAGTCAAAAGCCTCCG
ACCGGAGGCTTTTGACTTGATCGGCACGTAAGAGGTTCCAACTTTCACCATAATGAAATAAGATCACTAC
CGGGCGTATTTTTTGAGTTATCGAGATTTTCAGGAGCTAAGGAAGCTAAAATGAGCCATATTCAACGGGA
AACGTCTTGCTCGAGGCCGCGATTAAATTCCAACATGGATGCTGATTTATATGGGTATAAATGGGCTCGC
GATAATGTCGGGCAATCAGGTGCGACAATCTATCGATTGTATGGGAAGCCCGATGCGCCAGAGTTGTTTC
TGAAACATGGCAAAGGTAGCGTTGCCAATGATGTTACAGATGAGATGGTCAGGCTAAACTGGCTGACGGA
ATTTATGCCTCTTCCGACCATCAAGCATTTTATCCGTACTCCTGATGATGCATGGTTACTCACCACTGCG
ATCCCAGGGAAAACAGCATTCCAGGTATTAGAAGAATATCCTGATTCAGGTGAAAATATTGTTGATGCGC
TGGCAGTGTTCCTGCGCCGGTTGCATTCGATTCCTGTTTGTAATTGTCCTTTTAACGGCGATCGCGTATT
TCGTCTCGCTCAGGCGCAATCACGAATGAATAACGGTTTGGTTGGTGCGAGTGATTTTGATGACGAGCGT
AATGGCTGGCCTGTTGAACAAGTCTGGAAAGAAATGCATAAGCTTTTGCCATTCTCACCGGATTCAGTCG
TCACTCATGGTGATTTCTCACTTGATAACCTTATTTTTGACGAGGGGAAATTAATAGGTTGTATTGATGT
TGGACGAGTCGGAATCGCAGACCGATACCAGGATCTTGCCATCCTATGGAACTGCCTCGGTGAGTTTTCT
CCTTCATTACAGAAACGGCTTTTTCAAAAATATGGTATTGATAATCCTGATATGAATAAATTGCAGTTTC
ACTTGATGCTCGATGAGTTTTTCTGAGGGCCCAAATGTAATCACCTGGCTCACCTTCGGGTGGGCCTTTC
TGCGTTGCTGGCGTTTTTCCATAGGCTCCGCCCCCCTGACGAGCATCACAAAAATCGATGCTCAAGTCAG
AGGTGGCGAAACCCGACAGGACTATAAAGATACCAGGCGTTTCCCCCTGGAAGCTCCCTCGTGCGCTCTC
CTGTTCCGACCCTGCCGCTTACCGGATACCTGTCCGCCTTTCTCCCTTCGGGAAGCGTGGCGCTTTCTCA
TAGCTCACGCTGTAGGTATCTCAGTTCGGTGTAGGTCGTTCGCTCCAAGCTGGGCTGTGTGCACGAACCC
CCCGTTCAGCCCGACCGCTGCGCCTTATCCGGTAACTATCGTCTTGAGTCCAACCCGGTAAGACACGACT
TATCGCCACTGGCAGCAGCCACTGGTAACAGGATTAGCAGAGCGAGGTATGTAGGCGGTGCTACAGAGTT
CTTGAAGTGGTGGCCTAACTACGGCTACACTAGAAGAACAGTATTTGGTATCTGCGCTCTGCTGAAGCCA
GTTACCTCGGAAAAAGAGTTGGTAGCTCTTGATCCGGCAAACAAACCACCGCTGGTAGCGGTGGTTTTTT
TGTTTGCAAGCAGCAGATTACGCGCAGAAAAAAAGGATCTCAAGAAGATCCTTTGATTTTCTACCGAAGA
AAGGCCCACCCGTGAAGGTGAGCCAGTGAGT
Features (pLannotate 1.2.2; 6 found; start..end, strand, type, name):
    266..297     +  terminator     tonB terminator: bidirectional E. coli tonB-P14 transcription terminator
    298..400     +  promoter       cat promoter: promoter of the E. coli cat gene encoding chloramphenicol acetyltransferase
    401..1214    +  CDS            KanR (fragment): aminoglycoside phosphotransferase; aph(3')-Ia; confers resistance to kanamycin in bacteria or G418 (Geneticin®) in eukaryotes
   1237..1264    +  terminator     T7Te terminator: phage T7 early transcription terminator
   1276..1863    -  rep_origin     ori: high-copy-number ColE1/pMB1/pBR322/pUC origin of replication
   1885..1914    -  terminator     T3Te terminator: phage T3 early transcription terminator
