[The description below was written by a language model from this plasmid's Addgene catalogue record and pLannotate feature annotations shown in this document.]
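Description:
YCe3762 HC_Kan_conn_Q-W is a small synthetic-biology part plasmid from the EMMA (Extensible Mammalian Modular Assembly) toolkit, built on the pSMART HC_Kan backbone and maintained in E. coli. At roughly 1.9 kb it consists almost entirely of backbone. A high-copy ColE1/pUC-type origin drives replication. An aph(3')-Ia kanamycin resistance gene, expressed from the cat promoter, provides selection. Three transcription terminators (tonB, T7 early and T3 early) flank these elements. In pSMART-type vectors this arrangement insulates the cloning site from transcription reading out of the backbone, and protects the backbone from transcription coming out of the insert.

The payload is the Q-W assembly connector, a synthetic DNA element that the depositor describes as having no biological function. It acts purely as a bridge in the EMMA modular assembly scheme, joining parts placed at positions 16 and 23 of the platform so that the intervening positions can be skipped when a given mammalian expression vector design does not need them. The connector is not annotated in either feature table and presumably lies in the unannotated region outside the marker and origin. The record does not state its length, its flanking cloning sites, or the enzymes used to release it.

Two sequence records are available, a depositor sequence and a repository sequencing result. They differ by two nucleotides in length and show the same six features in the same order. The sequencing result labels the kanamycin resistance gene as a fragment, a slight discrepancy within that coding region that the record does not explain.
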