Addgene plasmid #100660: YCe3762 HC_Kan_conn_Q-W
Purpose: EMMA toolkit Assembly connector Q-W
Depositing lab: Yizhi Cai. Depositing organization: University of Edinburgh. Publication: EMMA: An Extensible Mammalian Modular Assembly Toolkit for the Rapid Design and Production of Diverse Expression Vectors. Martella A, Matjusaitis M, Auxillos J, Pollard SM, Cai Y. ACS Synth Biol. 2017 Apr 24. doi: 10.1021/acssynbio.7b00016. PubMed 28418644.
Backbone
  Vector backbone: pSMART HC_Kan
  Vector type: Synthetic Biology
Growth in bacteria
  Bacterial resistance: Kanamycin, 50 μg/mL
  Growth temperature: 37°C
  Growth strain: DH5alpha
  Copy number: High Copy
Gene/Insert
  Gene/Insert name: EMMA toolkit Assembly connector Q-W
  Species: Synthetic
  Cloning method: Restriction Enzyme; 5′ cloning site Unknown (unknown if destroyed); 3′ cloning site Unknown (unknown if destroyed)
Terms and licenses: Academic/Nonprofit Terms; Industry Terms: Not Available to Industry
Depositor comments: DNA element with no function. It is used as a bridge to connect parts placed in position 16 and 23 of EMMA platform.
How to cite: YCe3762 HC_Kan_conn_Q-W was a gift from Yizhi Cai (Addgene plasmid # 100660 ; http://n2t.net/addgene:100660 ; RRID:Addgene_100660)
